Addgene plasmid #136057: PLKO.1-USP10-CDS
Purpose: USP10 shRNA (Targeting CDS) inserted into the PLKO.1 plasmid (CCTATGTGGAAACTAAGTATT)
Depositing lab: Anthony Leung. Depositing organization: Johns Hopkins School of Public Health. Publication: Structure-Mediated RNA Decay by UPF1 and G3BP1. Fischer JW, Busa VF, Shao Y, Leung AKL. Mol Cell. 2020 Apr 2;78(1):70-84.e6. doi: 10.1016/j.molcel.2020.01.021. Epub 2020 Feb 3. PubMed 32017897.
Backbone
  Vector backbone: PLKO.1
  Vector type: Mammalian Expression, Lentiviral
  Selectable markers: Puromycin
Growth in bacteria
  Bacterial resistance: Ampicillin, 100 μg/mL
  Growth temperature: 30°C
  Growth strain: NEB Stable
  Copy number: Unknown
Gene/Insert
  Gene/Insert name: USP10
  gRNA/shRNA sequence: CCTATGTGGAAACTAAGTATT
  Species: H. sapiens (human)
  Entrez Gene: USP10 (a.k.a. UBPO)
Terms and licenses: Academic/Nonprofit Terms; Industry Terms: Not Available to Industry
How to cite: PLKO.1-USP10-CDS was a gift from Anthony Leung (Addgene plasmid # 136057 ; http://n2t.net/addgene:136057 ; RRID:Addgene_136057)
