[The description below was written by a language model from this plasmid's Addgene catalogue record and pLannotate feature annotations shown in this document.]
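Description:
PLKO.1-USP10-CDS is a lentiviral shRNA vector built on the PLKO.1 backbone for knocking down human USP10 (also known as UBPO) in mammalian cells. The hairpin targets a site within the USP10 coding sequence, as the name indicates. It is propagated in E. coli through a high-copy ColE1/pUC-type origin with ampicillin selection (β-lactamase under its own promoter), and an f1 origin is also present. The 7,084 nt full-sequence record additionally shows backbone remnants: lac promoter/operator and CAP site, lacZα and lacI fragments, T7 and T3 promoters, and an SV40 origin.

The transfer cassette is a self-inactivating, third-generation style design. An RSV enhancer/promoter fused to a truncated HIV-1 5' LTR drives production of the genomic RNA in packaging cells. This is followed by the Ψ packaging signal, a gag fragment and the Rev response element, which allows Rev-dependent nuclear export of the unspliced genome. Downstream, the human U6 RNA polymerase III promoter sits immediately before an unannotated stretch where the short hairpin would be expected to lie, although the feature table does not mark the shRNA itself. A cPPT/CTS element, which aids nuclear import of the viral genome, is followed by the human PGK promoter driving puromycin N-acetyltransferase, so that transduced cells can be selected with puromycin. The ΔU3 3' LTR inactivates the viral promoter after integration, and an SV40 poly(A) signal lies beyond it.

The construct needs separate packaging and envelope plasmids to make virus. It is suited to stable USP10 depletion by transduction or to transient transfection. The associated publication concerns structure-mediated RNA decay involving UPF1 and G3BP1.
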