Features (pLannotate 1.2.2; 25 found; start..end, strand, type, name):
    280..380     +  CDS            Rev (fragment): human immunodeficiency virus 1 (HIV-1) Rev protein; rev; enhances nuclear export of unspliced and incompletely spliced viral mRNAs
    430..670     +  promoter       U6 promoter: RNA polymerase III promoter for human U6 snRNA
    775..892     +  misc_feature   cPPT/CTS: central polypurine tract and central termination sequence of HIV-1
    941..1451    +  promoter       hPGK promoter: human phosphoglycerate kinase 1 promoter
   1473..2072    +  CDS            PuroR: puromycin N-acetyltransferase; pac from Streptomyces alboniger; confers resistance to puromycin
   2115..2198    +  CDS            nef (fragment): NEF_HV1Z2 - Experimental evidence at protein level: Swiss-Prot protein existence level 1. Extracellular Nef protein targets CD4(+) T-lymphocytes for apoptosis by interacting with CXCR4 surface receptors. From Human immunodeficiency virus type 1 group M subtype D (isolate Z2/CDC-Z34) (HIV-1).
   2200..2433    +  LTR            3' LTR (ΔU3): self-inactivating 3' long terminal repeat (LTR) from HIV-1
   2505..2626    +  polyA_signal   SV40 poly(A) signal: SV40 polyadenylation signal
   2666..2801    +  rep_origin     SV40 ori: SV40 origin of replication
   2822..2840    -  promoter       T7 promoter: promoter for bacteriophage T7 RNA polymerase
   2848..3003    +  CDS            lacZα (fragment): LacZα fragment of β-galactosidase; lacZ fragment
   3008..3436    +  rep_origin     f1 ori (sequence partly withheld): f1 bacteriophage origin of replication; arrow indicates direction of (+) strand synthesis
   3489..3593    +  promoter       AmpR promoter: bla
   3594..4454    +  CDS            AmpR: β-lactamase; bla; confers resistance to ampicillin, carbenicillin, and related antibiotics
   4625..5213    +  rep_origin     ori: high-copy-number ColE1/pMB1/pBR322/pUC origin of replication
   5396..5488    +  CDS            lacI (fragment): lac repressor; lacI; The lac repressor binds to the lac operator to inhibit transcription in E. coli. This inhibition can be relieved by adding lactose or isopropyl-β-D-thiogalactopyranoside (IPTG).
   5501..5522    +  protein_bind   CAP binding site: CAP binding activates transcription in the presence of cAMP. E. coli catabolite activator protein
   5537..5567    +  promoter       lac promoter: promoter for the E. coli lac operon
   5575..5591    +  protein_bind   lac operator: The lac repressor binds to the lac operator to inhibit transcription in E. coli. This inhibition can be relieved by adding lactose or isopropyl-β-D-thiogalactopyranoside (IPTG). lac repressor encoded by lacI
   5636..5654    +  promoter       T3 promoter: promoter for bacteriophage T3 RNA polymerase
   5682..5908    +  promoter       RSV promoter: Rous sarcoma virus enhancer/promoter
   5909..6089    +  LTR            5' LTR (truncated): truncated 5' long terminal repeat (LTR) from HIV-1
   6136..6261    +  misc_feature   HIV-1 Ψ: packaging signal of human immunodeficiency virus type 1
   6245..6608    +  CDS            HIV-1 gag (fragment): gag protein from human immunodeficiency virus 1; gag
   6754..6987    +  misc_feature   RRE: The Rev response element (RRE) of HIV-1 allows for Rev-dependent mRNA export from the nucleus to the cytoplasm.
>Addgene plasmid #136057 | PLKO.1-USP10-CDS | addgene full sequence | sequence record 292305 | Addgene NGS Result
ACGACCTGGATGGAGTGGGACAGAGAAATTAACAATTACACAAGCTTAATACACTCCTTAATTGAAGAAT
CGCAAAACCAGCAAGAAAAGAATGAACAAGAATTATTGGAATTAGATAAATGGGCAAGTTTGTGGAATTG
GTTTAACATAACAAATTGGCTGTGGTATATAAAATTATTCATAATGATAGTAGGAGGCTTGGTAGGTTTA
AGAATAGTTTTTGCTGTACTTTCTATAGTGAATAGAGTTAGGCAGGGATATTCACCATTATCGTTTCAGA
CCCACCTCCCAACCCCGAGGGGACCCGACAGGCCCGAAGGAATAGAAGAAGAAGGTGGAGAGAGAGACAG
AGACAGATCCATTCGATTAGTGAACGGATCTCGACGGTATCGATCACGAGACTAGCCTCGAGCGGCCGCC
CCCTTCACCGAGGGCCTATTTCCCATGATTCCTTCATATTTGCATATACGATACAAGGCTGTTAGAGAGA
TAATTGGAATTAATTTGACTGTAAACACAAAGATATTAGTACAAAATACGTGACGTAGAAAGTAATAATT
TCTTGGGTAGTTTGCAGTTTTAAAATTATGTTTTAAAATGGACTATCATATGCTTACCGTAACTTGAAAG
TATTTCGATTTCTTGGCTTTATATATCTTGTGGAAAGGACGAAACACCGGCCTATGTGGAAACTAAGTAT
TCTCGAGAATACTTAGTTTCCACATAGGTTTTTGAATTCTCGACCTCGAGACAAATGGCAGTATTCATCC
ACAATTTTAAAAGAAAAGGGGGGATTGGGGGGTACAGTGCAGGGGAAAGAATAGTAGACATAATAGCAAC
AGACATACAAACTAAAGAATTACAAAAACAAATTACAAAAATTCAAAATTTTCGGGTTTATTACAGGGAC
AGCAGAGATCCACTTTGGCCGCGGCTCGAGGGGGTTGGGGTTGCGCCTTTTCCAAGGCAGCCCTGGGTTT
GCGCAGGGACGCGGCTGCTCTGGGCGTGGTTCCGGGAAACGCAGCGGCGCCGACCCTGGGTCTCGCACAT
TCTTCACGTCCGTTCGCAGCGTCACCCGGATCTTCGCCGCTACCCTTGTGGGCCCCCCGGCGACGCTTCC
TGCTCCGCCCCTAAGTCGGGAAGGTTCCTTGCGGTTCGCGGCGTGCCGGACGTGACAAACGGAAGCCGCA
CGTCTCACTAGTACCCTCGCAGACGGACAGCGCCAGGGAGCAATGGCAGCGCGCCGACCGCGATGGGCTG
TGGCCAATAGCGGCTGCTCAGCAGGGCGCGCCGAGAGCAGCGGCCGGGAAGGGGCGGTGCGGGAGGCGGG
GTGTGGGGCGGTAGTGTGGGCCCTGTTCCTGCCCGCGCGGTGTTCCGCATTCTGCAAGCCTCCGGAGCGC
ACGTCGGCAGTCGGCTCCCTCGTTGACCGAATCACCGACCTCTCTCCCCAGGGGGATCCACCGGAGCTTA
CCATGACCGAGTACAAGCCCACGGTGCGCCTCGCCACCCGCGACGACGTCCCCAGGGCCGTACGCACCCT
CGCCGCCGCGTTCGCCGACTACCCCGCCACGCGCCACACCGTCGATCCGGACCGCCACATCGAGCGGGTC
ACCGAGCTGCAAGAACTCTTCCTCACGCGCGTCGGGCTCGACATCGGCAAGGTGTGGGTCGCGGACGACG
GCGCCGCGGTGGCGGTCTGGACCACGCCGGAGAGCGTCGAAGCGGGGGCGGTGTTCGCCGAGATCGGCCC
GCGCATGGCCGAGTTGAGCGGTTCCCGGCTGGCCGCGCAGCAACAGATGGAAGGCCTCCTGGCGCCGCAC
CGGCCCAAGGAGCCCGCGTGGTTCCTGGCCACCGTCGGCGTCTCGCCCGACCACCAGGGCAAGGGTCTGG
GCAGCGCCGTCGTGCTCCCCGGAGTGGAGGCGGCCGAGCGCGCCGGGGTGCCCGCCTTCCTGGAGACCTC
CGCGCCCCGCAACCTCCCCTTCTACGAGCGGCTCGGCTTCACCGTCACCGCCGACGTCGAGGTGCCCGAA
GGACCGCGCACCTGGTGCATGACCCGCAAGCCCGGTGCCTGACGCCCGCCCCACGACCCGCAGCGCCCGA
CCGAAAGGAGCGCACGACCCCATGCATCGGTACCTTTAAGACCAATGACTTACAAGGCAGCTGTAGATCT
TAGCCACTTTTTAAAAGAAAAGGGGGGACTGGAAGGGCTAATTCACTCCCAACGAAGACAAGATCTGCTT
TTTGCTTGTACTGGGTCTCTCTGGTTAGACCAGATCTGAGCCTGGGAGCTCTCTGGCTAACTAGGGAACC
CACTGCTTAAGCCTCAATAAAGCTTGCCTTGAGTGCTTCAAGTAGTGTGTGCCCGTCTGTTGTGTGACTC
TGGTAACTAGAGATCCCTCAGACCCTTTTAGTCAGTGTGGAAAATCTCTAGCAGTAGTAGTTCATGTCAT
CTTATTATTCAGTATTTATAACTTGCAAAGAAATGAATATCAGAGAGTGAGAGGAACTTGTTTATTGCAG
CTTATAATGGTTACAAATAAAGCAATAGCATCACAAATTTCACAAATAAAGCATTTTTTTCACTGCATTC
TAGTTGTGGTTTGTCCAAACTCATCAATGTATCTTATCATGTCTGGCTCTAGCTATCCCGCCCCTAACTC
CGCCCATCCCGCCCCTAACTCCGCCCAGTTCCGCCCATTCTCCGCCCCATGGCTGACTAATTTTTTTTAT
TTATGCAGAGGCCGAGGCCGCCTCGGCCTCTGAGCTATTCCAGAAGTAGTGAGGAGGCTTTTTTGGAGGC
CTAGGGACGTACCCAATTCGCCCTATAGTGAGTCGTATTACGCGCGCTCACTGGCCGTCGTTTTACAACG
TCGTGACTGGGAAAACCCTGGCGTTACCCAACTTAATCGCCTTGCAGCACATCCCCCTTTCGCCAGCTGG
CGTAATAGCGAAGAGGCCCGCACCGATCGCCCTTCCCAACAGTTGCGCAGCCTGAATGGCGAATGGG
[124 nt withheld, positions 3008-3131]
C
[91 nt withheld, positions 3133-3223]
A
[49 nt withheld, positions 3225-3273]
CCTTTGACGTTGGAGTCCACGTTCTTT
[37 nt withheld, positions 3301-3337]
ACCCTATCTCGGTCTATTCTTTTGATTTATAAGGGATTTTGCCGATTTCGGCCTATTGGTTAAAAAATGA
GCTGATTTAACAAAAATTTAACGCGAATTTTAACAAAATATTAACGCTTACAATTTAGGTGGCACTTTTC
GGGGAAATGTGCGCGGAACCCCTATTTGTTTATTTTTCTAAATACATTCAAATATGTATCCGCTCATGAG
ACAATAACCCTGATAAATGCTTCAATAATATTGAAAAAGGAAGAGTATGAGTATTCAACATTTCCGTGTC
GCCCTTATTCCCTTTTTTGCGGCATTTTGCCTTCCTGTTTTTGCTCACCCAGAAACGCTGGTGAAAGTAA
AAGATGCTGAAGATCAGTTGGGTGCACGAGTGGGTTACATCGAACTGGATCTCAACAGCGGTAAGATCCT
TGAGAGTTTTCGCCCCGAAGAACGTTTTCCAATGATGAGCACTTTTAAAGTTCTGCTATGTGGCGCGGTA
TTATCCCGTATTGACGCCGGGCAAGAGCAACTCGGTCGCCGCATACACTATTCTCAGAATGACTTGGTTG
AGTACTCACCAGTCACAGAAAAGCATCTTACGGATGGCATGACAGTAAGAGAATTATGCAGTGCTGCCAT
AACCATGAGTGATAACACTGCGGCCAACTTACTTCTGACAACGATCGGAGGACCGAAGGAGCTAACCGCT
TTTTTGCACAACATGGGGGATCATGTAACTCGCCTTGATCGTTGGGAACCGGAGCTGAATGAAGCCATAC
CAAACGACGAGCGTGACACCACGATGCCTGTAGCAATGGCAACAACGTTGCGCAAACTATTAACTGGCGA
ACTACTTACTCTAGCTTCCCGGCAACAATTAATAGACTGGATGGAGGCGGATAAAGTTGCAGGACCACTT
CTGCGCTCGGCCCTTCCGGCTGGCTGGTTTATTGCTGATAAATCTGGAGCCGGTGAGCGTGGGTCTCGCG
GTATCATTGCAGCACTGGGGCCAGATGGTAAGCCCTCCCGTATCGTAGTTATCTACACGACGGGGAGTCA
GGCAACTATGGATGAACGAAATAGACAGATCGCTGAGATAGGTGCCTCACTGATTAAGCATTGGTAACTG
TCAGACCAAGTTTACTCATATATACTTTAGATTGATTTAAAACTTCATTTTTAATTTAAAAGGATCTAGG
TGAAGATCCTTTTTGATAATCTCATGACCAAAATCCCTTAACGTGAGTTTTCGTTCCACTGAGCGTCAGA
CCCCGTAGAAAAGATCAAAGGATCTTCTTGAGATCCTTTTTTTCTGCGCGTAATCTGCTGCTTGCAAACA
AAAAAACCACCGCTACCAGCGGTGGTTTGTTTGCCGGATCAAGAGCTACCAACTCTTTTTCCGAAGGTAA
CTGGCTTCAGCAGAGCGCAGATACCAAATACTGTTCTTCTAGTGTAGCCGTAGTTAGGCCACCACTTCAA
GAACTCTGTAGCACCGCCTACATACCTCGCTCTGCTAATCCTGTTACCAGTGGCTGCTGCCAGTGGCGAT
AAGTCGTGTCTTACCGGGTTGGACTCAAGACGATAGTTACCGGATAAGGCGCAGCGGTCGGGCTGAACGG
GGGGTTCGTGCACACAGCCCAGCTTGGAGCGAACGACCTACACCGAACTGAGATACCTACAGCGTGAGCT
ATGAGAAAGCGCCACGCTTCCCGAAGGGAGAAAGGCGGACAGGTATCCGGTAAGCGGCAGGGTCGGAACA
GGAGAGCGCACGAGGGAGCTTCCAGGGGGAAACGCCTGGTATCTTTATAGTCCTGTCGGGTTTCGCCACC
TCTGACTTGAGCGTCGATTTTTGTGATGCTCGTCAGGGGGGCGGAGCCTATGGAAAAACGCCAGCAACGC
GGCCTTTTTACGGTTCCTGGCCTTTTGCTGGCCTTTTGCTCACATGTTCTTTCCTGCGTTATCCCCTGAT
TCTGTGGATAACCGTATTACCGCCTTTGAGTGAGCTGATACCGCTCGCCGCAGCCGAACGACCGAGCGCA
GCGAGTCAGTGAGCGAGGAAGCGGAAGAGCGCCCAATACGCAAACCGCCTCTCCCCGCGCGTTGGCCGAT
TCATTAATGCAGCTGGCACGACAGGTTTCCCGACTGGAAAGCGGGCAGTGAGCGCAACGCAATTAATGTG
AGTTAGCTCACTCATTAGGCACCCCAGGCTTTACACTTTATGCTTCCGGCTCGTATGTTGTGTGGAATTG
TGAGCGGATAACAATTTCACACAGGAAACAGCTATGACCATGATTACGCCAAGCGCGCAATTAACCCTCA
CTAAAGGGAACAAAAGCTGGAGCTGCAAGCTTAATGTAGTCTTATGCAATACTCTTGTAGTCTTGCAACA
TGGTAACGATGAGTTAGCAACATGCCTTACAAGGAGAGAAAAAGCACCGTGCATGCCGATTGGTGGAAGT
AAGGTGGTACGATCGTGCCTTATTAGGAAGGCAACAGACGGGTCTGACATGGATTGGACGAACCACTGAA
TTGCCGCATTGCAGAGATATTGTATTTAAGTGCCTAGCTCGATACATAAACGGGTCTCTCTGGTTAGACC
AGATCTGAGCCTGGGAGCTCTCTGGCTAACTAGGGAACCCACTGCTTAAGCCTCAATAAAGCTTGCCTTG
AGTGCTTCAAGTAGTGTGTGCCCGTCTGTTGTGTGACTCTGGTAACTAGAGATCCCTCAGACCCTTTTAG
TCAGTGTGGAAAATCTCTAGCAGTGGCGCCCGAACAGGGACTTGAAAGCGAAAGGGAAACCAGAGGAGCT
CTCTCGACGCAGGACTCGGCTTGCTGAAGCGCGCACGGCAAGAGGCGAGGGGCGGCGACTGGTGAGTACG
CCAAAAATTTTGACTAGCGGAGGCTAGAAGGAGAGAGATGGGTGCGAGAGCGTCAGTATTAAGCGGGGGA
GAATTAGATCGCGATGGGAAAAAATTCGGTTAAGGCCAGGGGGAAAGAAAAAATATAAATTAAAACATAT
AGTATGGGCAAGCAGGGAGCTAGAACGATTCGCAGTTAATCCTGGCCTGTTAGAAACATCAGAAGGCTGT
AGACAAATACTGGGACAGCTACAACCATCCCTTCAGACAGGATCAGAAGAACTTAGATCATTATATAATA
CAGTAGCAACCCTCTATTGTGTGCATCAAAGGATAGAGATAAAAGACACCAAGGAAGCTTTAGACAAGAT
AGAGGAAGAGCAAAACAAAAGTAAGACCACCGCACAGCAAGCGGCCGCTGATCTTCAGACCTGGAGGAGG
AGATATGAGGGACAATTGGAGAAGTGAATTATATAAATATAAAGTAGTAAAAATTGAACCATTAGGAGTA
GCACCCACCAAGGCAAAGAGAAGAGTGGTGCAGAGAGAAAAAAGAGCAGTGGGAATAGGAGCTTTGTTCC
TTGGGTTCTTGGGAGCAGCAGGAAGCACTATGGGCGCAGCGTCAATGACGCTGACGGTACAGGCCAGACA
ATTATTGTCTGGTATAGTGCAGCAGCAGAACAATTTGCTGAGGGCTATTGAGGCGCAACAGCATCTGTTG
CAACTCACAGTCTGGGGCATCAAGCAGCTCCAGGCAAGAATCCTGGCTGTGGAAAGATACCTAAAGGATC
AACAGCTCCTGGGGATTTGGGGTTGCTCTGGAAAACTCATTTGCACCACTGCTGTGCCTTGGAATGCTAG
TTGGAGTAATAAATCTCTGGAACAGATTTGGAATCAC
